>Addgene plasmid #129228 | pGEX-4T-1-3xMyc-ERK2(K52R) | addgene full sequence | sequence record 256102 | Addgene NGS Result
GCCTCTCCCCGCGCGTTGGCCGATTCATTAATGCAGCTGGCACGACAGGTTTCCCGACTGGAAAGCGGGC
AGTGAGCGCAACGCAATTAATGTAAGTTAGCTCACTCATTAGGCACCCCAGGCTTTACACTTTATGCTTC
CGGCTCGTATGTTGTGTGGAATTGTGAGCGGATAACAATTTCACACAGGAAACAGCTATGACCATGATTA
CGGATTCACTGGCCGTCGTTTTACAACGTCGTGACTGGGAAAACCCTGGCGTTACCCAACTTAATCGCCT
TGCAGCACATCCCCCTTTCGCCAGCTGGCGTAATAGCGAAGAGGCCCGCACCGATCGCCCTTCCCAACAG
TTGCGCAGCCTGAATGGCGAATGGCGCTTTGCCTGGTTTCCGGCACCAGAAGCGGTGCCGGAAAGCTGGC
TGGAGTGCGATCTTCCTGAGGCCGATACTGTCGTCGTCCCCTCAAACTGGCAGATGCACGGTTACGATGC
GCCCATCTACACCAACGTGACCTATCCCATTACGGTCAATCCGCCGTTTGTTCCCACGGAGAATCCGACG
GGTTGTTACTCGCTCACATTTAATGTTGATGAAAGCTGGCTACAGGAAGGCCAGACGCGAATTATTTTTG
ATGGCGTTGGAATTAGCTTATCGACTGCACGGTGCACCAATGCTTCTGGCGTCAGGCAGCCATCGGAAGC
TGTGGTATGGCTGTGCAGGTCGTAAATCACTGCATAATTCGTGTCGCTCAAGGCGCACTCCCGTTCTGGA
TAATGTTTTTTGCGCCGACATCATAACGGTTCTGGCAAATATTCTGAAATGAGCTGTTGACAATTAATCA
TCGGCTCGTATAATGTGTGGAATTGTGAGCGGATAACAATTTCACACAGGAAACAGTATTCATGTCCCCT
ATACTAGGTTATTGGAAAATTAAGGGCCTTGTGCAACCCACTCGACTTCTTTTGGAATATCTTGAAGAAA
AATATGAAGAGCATTTGTATGAGCGCGATGAAGGTGATAAATGGCGAAACAAAAAGTTTGAATTGGGTTT
GGAGTTTCCCAATCTTCCTTATTATATTGATGGTGATGTTAAATTAACACAGTCTATGGCCATCATACGT
TATATAGCTGACAAGCACAACATGTTGGGTGGTTGTCCAAAAGAGCGTGCAGAGATTTCAATGCTTGAAG
GAGCGGTTTTGGATATTAGATACGGTGTTTCGAGAATTGCATATAGTAAAGACTTTGAAACTCTCAAAGT
TGATTTTCTTAGCAAGCTACCTGAAATGCTGAAAATGTTCGAAGATCGTTTATGTCATAAAACATATTTA
AATGGTGATCATGTAACCCATCCTGACTTCATGTTGTATGACGCTCTTGATGTTGTTTTATACATGGACC
CAATGTGCCTGGATGCGTTCCCAAAATTAGTTTGTTTTAAAAAACGTATTGAAGCTATCCCACAAATTGA
TAAGTACTTGAAATCCAGCAAGTATATAGCATGGCCTTTGCAGGGCTGGCAAGCCACGTTTGGTGGTGGC
GACCATCCTCCAAAATCGGATCTGGTTCCGCGTGGATCTATGGAGCAGAAACTCATCTCTGAAGAGGATC
TGGAGCAGAAACTCATCTCTGAAGAGGATCTGGAGCAGAAACTCATCTCTGAAGAGGATCTGAAGCTTGG
ATCCATGGCGGCGGCGGCGGCGGGCCCGGAGATGGTCCGCGGGCAGGTGTTCGACGTGGGGCCGCGCTAC
ACTAATCTCTCGTACATCGGAGAAGGCGCCTACGGCATGGTTTGTTCTGCTTATGATAATCTCAACAAAG
TTCGAGTTGCTATCAGGAAAATCAGTCCTTTTGAGCACCAGACCTACTGTCAGAGAACCCTGAGAGAGAT
AAAAATCCTACTGCGCTTCAGACATGAGAACATCATCGGCATCAATGACATCATCCGGGCACCAACCATT
GAGCAGATGAAAGATGTATATATAGTACAGGACCTCATGGAGACAGATCTTTACAAGCTCTTGAAGACAC
AGCACCTCAGCAATGATCATATCTGCTATTTTCTTTATCAGATCCTGAGAGGATTAAAGTATATACATTC
AGCTAATGTTCTGCACCGTGACCTCAAGCCTTCCAACCTCCTGCTGAACACCACTTGTGATCTCAAGATC
TGTGACTTTGGCCTTGCCCGTGTTGCAGATCCAGACCATGATCATACAGGGTTCTTGACAGAGTATGTAG
CCACGCGTTGGTACAGAGCTCCAGAAATTATGTTGAATTCCAAGGGTTATACCAAGTCCATTGATATTTG
GTCTGTGGGCTGCATCCTGGCAGAGATGCTATCCAACAGGCCTATCTTCCCAGGAAAGCATTACCTTGAC
CAGCTGAATCACATCCTGGGTATTCTTGGATCTCCATCACAGGAAGATCTGAATTGTATAATAAATTTAA
AAGCTAGAAACTATTTGCTTTCTCTCCCGCACAAAAATAAGGTGCCGTGGAACAGATTGTTCCCAAACGC
TGACTCCAAAGCTCTGGATTTACTGGATAAAATGTTGACATTTAACCCTCACAAGAGGATTGAAGTTGAA
CAGGCTCTGGCCCACCCGTACCTGGAGCAGTATTATGACCCAAGTGATGAGCCCATTGCTGAAGCACCAT
TCAAGTTTGACATGGAGCTGGACGACTTACCTAAGGAGAAGCTCAAAGAACTCATTTTTGAAGAGACTGC
TCGATTCCAGCCAGGATACAGATCTTAAGTCGACTCGAGCGGCCGCATCGTGACTGACTGACGATCTGCC
TCGCGCGTTTCGGTGATGACGGTGAAAACCTCTGACACATGCAGCTCCCGGAGACGGTCACAGCTTGTCT
GTAAGCGGATGCCGGGAGCAGACAAGCCCGTCAGGGCGCGTCAGCGGGTGTTGGCGGGTGTCGGGGCGCA
GCCATGACCCAGTCACGTAGCGATAGCGGAGTGTATAATTCTTGAAGACGAAAGGGCCTCGTGATACGCC
TATTTTTATAGGTTAATGTCATGATAATAATGGTTTCTTAGACGTCAGGTGGCACTTTTCGGGGAAATGT
GCGCGGAACCCCTATTTGTTTATTTTTCTAAATACATTCAAATATGTATCCGCTCATGAGACAATAACCC
TGATAAATGCTTCAATAATATTGAAAAAGGAAGAGTATGAGTATTCAACATTTCCGTGTCGCCCTTATTC
CCTTTTTTGCGGCATTTTGCCTTCCTGTTTTTGCTCACCCAGAAACGCTGGTGAAAGTAAAAGATGCTGA
AGATCAGTTGGGTGCACGAGTGGGTTACATCGAACTGGATCTCAACAGCGGTAAGATCCTTGAGAGTTTT
CGCCCCGAAGAACGTTTTCCAATGATGAGCACTTTTAAAGTTCTGCTATGTGGCGCGGTATTATCCCGTG
TTGACGCCGGGCAAGAGCAACTCGGTCGCCGCATACACTATTCTCAGAATGACTTGGTTGAGTACTCACC
AGTCACAGAAAAGCATCTTACGGATGGCATGACAGTAAGAGAATTATGCAGTGCTGCCATAACCATGAGT
GATAACACTGCGGCCAACTTACTTCTGACAACGATCGGAGGACCGAAGGAGCTAACCGCTTTTTTGCACA
ACATGGGGGATCATGTAACTCGCCTTGATCGTTGGGAACCGGAGCTGAATGAAGCCATACCAAACGACGA
GCGTGACACCACGATGCCTGCAGCAATGGCAACAACGTTGCGCAAACTATTAACTGGCGAACTACTTACT
CTAGCTTCCCGGCAACAATTAATAGACTGGATGGAGGCGGATAAAGTTGCAGGACCACTTCTGCGCTCGG
CCCTTCCGGCTGGCTGGTTTATTGCTGATAAATCTGGAGCCGGTGAGCGTGGGTCTCGCGGTATCATTGC
AGCACTGGGGCCAGATGGTAAGCCCTCCCGTATCGTAGTTATCTACACGACGGGGAGTCAGGCAACTATG
GATGAACGAAATAGACAGATCGCTGAGATAGGTGCCTCACTGATTAAGCATTGGTAACTGTCAGACCAAG
TTTACTCATATATACTTTAGATTGATTTAAAACTTCATTTTTAATTTAAAAGGATCTAGGTGAAGATCCT
TTTTGATAATCTCATGACCAAAATCCCTTAACGTGAGTTTTCGTTCCACTGAGCGTCAGACCCCGTAGAA
AAGATCAAAGGATCTTCTTGAGATCCTTTTTTTCTGCGCGTAATCTGCTGCTTGCAAACAAAAAAACCAC
CGCTACCAGCGGTGGTTTGTTTGCCGGATCAAGAGCTACCAACTCTTTTTCCGAAGGTAACTGGCTTCAG
CAGAGCGCAGATACCAAATACTGTCCTTCTAGTGTAGCCGTAGTTAGGCCACCACTTCAAGAACTCTGTA
GCACCGCCTACATACCTCGCTCTGCTAATCCTGTTACCAGTGGCTGCTGCCAGTGGCGATAAGTCGTGTC
TTACCGGGTTGGACTCAAGACGATAGTTACCGGATAAGGCGCAGCGGTCGGGCTGAACGGGGGGTTCGTG
CACACAGCCCAGCTTGGAGCGAACGACCTACACCGAACTGAGATACCTACAGCGTGAGCTATGAGAAAGC
GCCACGCTTCCCGAAGGGAGAAAGGCGGACAGGTATCCGGTAAGCGGCAGGGTCGGAACAGGAGAGCGCA
CGAGGGAGCTTCCAGGGGGAAACGCCTGGTATCTTTATAGTCCTGTCGGGTTTCGCCACCTCTGACTTGA
GCGTCGATTTTTGTGATGCTCGTCAGGGGGGCGGAGCCTATGGAAAAACGCCAGCAACGCGGCCTTTTTA
CGGTTCCTGGCCTTTTGCTGGCCTTTTGCTCACATGTTCTTTCCTGCGTTATCCCCTGATTCTGTGGATA
ACCGTATTACCGCCTTTGAGTGAGCTGATACCGCTCGCCGCAGCCGAACGACCGAGCGCAGCGAGTCAGT
GAGCGAGGAAGCGGAAGAGCGCCTGATGCGGTATTTTCTCCTTACGCATCTGTGCGGTATTTCACACCGC
ATAAATTCCGACACCATCGAATGGCGCAAAACCTTTCGCGGTATGGCATGATAGCGCCCGGAAGAGAGTC
AATTCAGGGTGGTGAATGTGAAACCAGTAACGTTATACGATGTCGCAGAGTATGCCGGTGTCTCTTATCA
GACCGTTTCCCGCGTGGTGAACCAGGCCAGCCACGTTTCTGCGAAAACGCGGGAAAAAGTGGAAGCGGCG
ATGGCGGAGCTGAATTACATTCCCAACCGCGTGGCACAACAACTGGCGGGCAAACAGTCGTTGCTGATTG
GCGTTGCCACCTCCAGTCTGGCCCTGCACGCGCCGTCGCAAATTGTCGCGGCGATTAAATCTCGCGCCGA
TCAACTGGGTGCCAGCGTGGTGGTGTCGATGGTAGAACGAAGCGGCGTCGAAGCCTGTAAAGCGGCGGTG
CACAATCTTCTCGCGCAACGCGTCAGTGGGCTGATCATTAACTATCCGCTGGATGACCAGGATGCCATTG
CTGTGGAAGCTGCCTGCACTAATGTTCCGGCGTTATTTCTTGATGTCTCTGACCAGACACCCATCAACAG
TATTATTTTCTCCCATGAAGACGGTACGCGACTGGGCGTGGAGCATCTGGTCGCATTGGGTCACCAGCAA
ATCGCGCTGTTAGCGGGCCCATTAAGTTCTGTCTCGGCGCGTCTGCGTCTGGCTGGCTGGCATAAATATC
TCACTCGCAATCAAATTCAGCCGATAGCGGAACGGGAAGGCGACTGGAGTGCCATGTCCGGTTTTCAACA
AACCATGCAAATGCTGAATGAGGGCATCGTTCCCACTGCGATGCTGGTTGCCAACGATCAGATGGCGCTG
GGCGCAATGCGCGCCATTACCGAGTCCGGGCTGCGCGTTGGTGCGGATATCTCGGTAGTGGGATACGACG
ATACCGAAGACAGCTCATGTTATATCCCGCCGTTAACCACCATCAAACAGGATTTTCGCCTGCTGGGGCA
AACCAGCGTGGACCGCTTGCTGCAACTCTCTCAGGGCCAGGCGGTGAAGGGCAATCAGCTGTTGCCCGTC
TCACTGGTGAAAAGAAAAACCACCCTGGCGCCCAATACGCAAACC
Features (pLannotate 1.2.2; 18 found; start..end, strand, type, name):
     88..109     +  protein_bind   CAP binding site: CAP binding activates transcription in the presence of cAMP. E. coli catabolite activator protein
    124..154     +  promoter       lac promoter: promoter for the E. coli lac operon
    162..178     +  protein_bind   lac operator: The lac repressor binds to the lac operator to inhibit transcription in E. coli. This inhibition can be relieved by adding lactose or isopropyl-β-D-thiogalactopyranoside (IPTG). lac repressor encoded by lacI
    198..371     +  CDS            lacZα: LacZα fragment of β-galactosidase; lacZ fragment
    635..751     -  CDS            yciV (fragment): RNAAM_ECOLI - Also known as trpH From Escherichia coli (strain K12).
    827..855     +  promoter       tac promoter: strong E. coli promoter; hybrid between the trp and lac UV5 promoters
    863..879     +  protein_bind   lac operator: The lac repressor binds to the lac operator to inhibit transcription in E. coli. This inhibition can be relieved by adding lactose or isopropyl-β-D-thiogalactopyranoside (IPTG). lac repressor encoded by lacI
    902..1555    +  CDS            GST26_SCHJA: Experimental evidence at protein level: Swiss-Prot protein existence level 1. GST isoenzymes appear to play a central role in the parasite detoxification system. Other functions are also suspected including a role in increasing the solubility of haematin in the parasite gut. From Schistosoma japonicum (Blood fluke).
   1643..1672    +  CDS            3xMyc (fragment): 3 tandem Myc epitope tags
   1676..2755    +  CDS            MAPK1: MK01_HUMAN - Also known as ERK2, PRKM1, PRKM2. Experimental evidence at protein level: Swiss-Prot protein existence level 1. Acts as a transcriptional repressor. Binds to a [GC]AAA[GC] consensus sequence. Repress the expression of interferon gamma-induced genes. Seems to bind to the promoter of CCL5, DMP1, IFIH1, IFITM1, IRF7, IRF9, LAMP3, OAS1, OAS2, OAS3 and STAT1. Transcriptional activity is independent of kinase activity. From Homo sapiens (Human).
   2796..2835    +  CDS            rop (fragment): Rop protein, which maintains plasmids at low copy number; rop
   2937..2977    +  misc_feature   bom (fragment): basis of mobility region from pBR322
   3082..3186    +  promoter       AmpR promoter: bla
   3187..4047    +  CDS            AmpR: β-lactamase; bla; confers resistance to ampicillin, carbenicillin, and related antibiotics
   4218..4806    +  rep_origin     ori: high-copy-number ColE1/pMB1/pBR322/pUC origin of replication
   4992..5043    -  misc_feature   bom (fragment): basis of mobility region from pBR322
   5050..5127    +  promoter       lacI promoter: lacI
   5128..75      +  CDS            lacI (across the origin): lac repressor; lacI; The lac repressor binds to the lac operator to inhibit transcription in E. coli. This inhibition can be relieved by adding lactose or isopropyl-β-D-thiogalactopyranoside (IPTG).
