[The description below was written by a language model from this plasmid's Addgene catalogue record and pLannotate feature annotations shown in this document.]
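Description:
pGEX-4T-1-3xMyc-ERK2(K52R) is a bacterial expression plasmid built on the pGEX-4T1 backbone for producing a GST-fused, Myc-tagged ERK2 mutant in E. coli. It replicates from a ColE1/pBR322-type origin (catalogued as low copy), carries β-lactamase (AmpR) under its own promoter for ampicillin selection, and totals 6,135 bp. The backbone also encodes the lac repressor (lacI) from its own promoter, along with vestigial lac promoter/lacZα, rop and bom fragments typical of this vector family.

The expression cassette is driven by the strong hybrid tac promoter followed by a lac operator, so transcription is held off by LacI and induced with IPTG. The open reading frame begins with Schistosoma japonicum glutathione S-transferase, continues through a Myc epitope region (named 3xMyc, although the annotation tool matched only a fragment of that feature), and ends with the ERK2 (MAPK1/Mapk1, p42-MAPK) coding sequence, cloned between BamHI and SalI sites that are both retained. The insert carries a lysine 52 to arginine substitution. The record does not say what this change does, though substitution of the conserved ATP-binding lysine is a common way to make a kinase catalytically inactive.

The species is recorded inconsistently. The purpose statement says human ERK2 and the automated annotation matched the human protein, while the insert fields list rat Mapk1 with a rat reference accession. The two orthologues are highly similar, so the record alone does not settle the source.

The stated use is purification of the tagged protein by GST affinity. The plasmid is maintained in a cloning strain, and the depositor uses BL21 for protein production. The associated publication concerns a multiplex activity assay for cellular kinases.
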