Addgene plasmid #129228: pGEX-4T-1-3xMyc-ERK2(K52R)
Purpose: Encodes Myc tagged human ERK2(K52R) for purification by GST affinity
Depositing lab: Kevin Janes. Depositing organization: University of Virginia. Publication: An ultrasensitive fiveplex activity assay for cellular kinases. Smolko CM, Janes KA. Sci Rep. 2019 Dec 19;9(1):19409. doi: 10.1038/s41598-019-55998-8. PubMed 31857650.
Backbone
  Vector backbone: pGEX-4T1
  Backbone manufacturer: Amersham
  Backbone size w/o insert (bp): 4969
  Total vector size (bp): 6135
  Vector type: Bacterial Expression
Growth in bacteria
  Bacterial resistance: Ampicillin, 100 μg/mL
  Growth temperature: 37°C
  Growth strain: DH5alpha
  Copy number: Low Copy
Gene/Insert
  Gene/Insert name: ERK2(K52R)
  Species: R. norvegicus (rat)
  Insert size (bp): 1179
  Mutation: Changed Lysine 52 to Arginine
  GenBank ID: NM_053842
  Entrez Gene: Mapk1 (a.k.a. ERK-2, ERT1, Erk2, p42-MAPK)
  Tag / fusion protein: GST (N terminal on backbone); Myc (N terminal on backbone)
  Cloning method: Restriction Enzyme; 5′ cloning site BamHI (not destroyed); 3′ cloning site SalI (not destroyed)
  Sequencing primers: 5′ 5GEX; 3′ 3GEX
Terms and licenses: Academic/Nonprofit Terms; Industry Terms: Not Available to Industry
Depositor comments: Depositor uses BL21 for protein production.
How to cite: pGEX-4T-1-3xMyc-ERK2(K52R) was a gift from Kevin Janes (Addgene plasmid # 129228 ; http://n2t.net/addgene:129228 ; RRID:Addgene_129228)
